Addgene plasmid #208032: Ac5-STABLE2-puro
Purpose: (Empty Backbone) Enables expression of 2 ORFs (with or without tags) and selection with puromycin in insect cells. Includes Flag-mCherry-T2A-GFP-T2A-puro with Actin5C promoter.
Depositing lab: Rosa Barrio & James Sutherland. Depositing organization: CIC bioGUNE. Publication: Generation of stable Drosophila cell lines using multicistronic vectors. Gonzalez M, Martin-Ruiz I, Jimenez S, Pirone L, Barrio R, Sutherland JD. Sci Rep. 2011;1:75. doi: 10.1038/srep00075. Epub 2011 Aug 31. PubMed 22355594.
Backbone
  Vector backbone: Ac5/V5-HIS
  Backbone manufacturer: Invitrogen
  Vector type: Insect Expression
  Selectable markers: Puromycin
Growth in bacteria
  Bacterial resistance: Ampicillin, 100 μg/mL
  Growth temperature: 37°C
  Growth strain: DH5alpha
  Copy number: High Copy
Gene/Insert
  Gene/Insert name: None
Terms and licenses: Academic/Nonprofit Terms; Industry Terms: Not Available to Industry
Depositor comments: For multicistronic expression in insect cells. FLAG-mCherry, GFP, or Puro can be removed or replaced. (swapped Nhe1-Xho1 NeoR from Addgene ID: 32426 for PuroR). N-terminal or C-terminal fusions to either FLAG-mCherry or GFP are possible. Note: mCherry DNA sequence is modified from original Tsien sequence (AA sequence is unchanged). AA sequence of T2A peptides is identical, but DNA sequence differs.
How to cite: Ac5-STABLE2-puro was a gift from Rosa Barrio & James Sutherland (Addgene plasmid # 208032 ; http://n2t.net/addgene:208032 ; RRID:Addgene_208032)
