[The description below was written by a language model from this plasmid's Addgene catalogue record and pLannotate feature annotations shown in this document.]
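Description:
Ac5-STABLE2-puro is an empty-backbone insect expression plasmid of about 7.4 kb, built on the Invitrogen Ac5/V5-HIS vector and designed for multicistronic expression and the generation of stable Drosophila cell lines. It is maintained in E. coli as a high-copy plasmid through a ColE1/pUC-type origin and selected with ampicillin via the AmpR (β-lactamase) gene and its bla promoter. The annotation also picks up short fragments of a tetracycline resistance gene and SV40 large T antigen, which look like non-functional remnants of the backbone's history.

The payload is a single open reading frame driven by the Drosophila melanogaster actin 5C promoter, a strong constitutive promoter in insect cells. It encodes FLAG-tagged mCherry, GFP (annotated as EGFP) and puromycin N-acetyltransferase, separated by T2A peptides and followed by an SV40 polyadenylation signal, which the feature table annotates on the reverse strand. The T2A elements are not annotated in the feature table but would fit the gaps between the three coding sequences. Ribosomal skipping at each T2A yields three separate proteins from one transcript, so puromycin resistance is tied to expression of the two upstream cistrons. According to the depositor, the two T2A peptides share the same amino-acid sequence but differ at the DNA level, and the mCherry coding sequence is also altered without changing the protein.

The vector derives from a neomycin-resistant sibling by swapping NeoR for PuroR. FLAG-mCherry, GFP or the puromycin marker can each be removed or replaced, and genes of interest can be fused N- or C-terminally to either fluorescent protein. This allows co-expression of two ORFs, tagged or untagged, under puromycin selection.
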