Features (pLannotate 1.2.2; 11 found; start..end, strand, type, name):
   2483..2503    +  CDS            3xFLAG (fragment): three tandem FLAG® epitope tags
   2514..3218    +  CDS            mCherry: mCherry is a basic (constitutively fluorescent) red fluorescent protein published in 2004, derived from Discosoma sp.. It is reported to be a very rapidly-maturing monomer with low acid sensitivity.
   3306..4022    +  CDS            EGFP: EGFP is a basic (constitutively fluorescent) green fluorescent protein published in 1996, derived from Aequorea victoria. It is reported to be a rapidly-maturing weak dimer with moderate acid sensitivity.
   4104..4703    +  CDS            PuroR: puromycin N-acetyltransferase; pac from Streptomyces alboniger; confers resistance to puromycin
   4711..4845    -  polyA_signal   SV40 poly(A) signal: SV40 polyadenylation signal
   4868..4952    -  CDS            large T antigen (fragment): large T antigen from SV40 (simian virus 40)
   4953..5400    +  CDS            TcR (fragment): tetracycline efflux protein; tet; confers resistance to tetracycline
   5446..6034    -  rep_origin     ori: high-copy-number ColE1/pMB1/pBR322/pUC origin of replication
   6205..7065    -  CDS            AmpR: β-lactamase; bla; confers resistance to ampicillin, carbenicillin, and related antibiotics
   7066..7170    -  promoter       AmpR promoter: bla
   7320..2434    +  promoter       Ac5 promoter (across the origin): Drosophila melanogaster actin 5C promoter
>Addgene plasmid #208032 | Ac5-STABLE2-puro | addgene full sequence | sequence record 410192 | Addgene NGS Result
AGATCTCGCTGCCTGTTATGTGGCCCACAAACCAAGACACGTTTTATGGCCATTAAAGCTGGCTGATCGT
CGCCAAACACCAAATACATAATGAATATGTACACATTCGAGAAAGAAGCGATCAAAGAAGCGTCTTCGGG
CGGAGTAGGAGAATGCGGAGGAGAAGGAGAACGAGCTGATCTAGTATCTCTCCACAATCCAATGCCAACT
GACCAACTGGCCATATTCGGAGCAATTTGAAGCCAATTTCCATCGCCTGGCGATCGCTCCATTCTTGGCT
ATATGTTTTTCACCGTTACCCGGGGCCATTTTCAAAGACTCGTCGGCAAGATAAGATTGTGTCACTCGCT
GTCTCTCTTCATTTGTCGAAGAATGCTGAGGAATTTCGCGATGACGTCGGCGAGTATTTTGAAGAATGAG
AATAATTTGTATTTATACGAAAATCAGTTAGTGGAATTTTCTACAAAAACATGTTATCTATAGATAATTT
TGTTGCAAAATATGTTGACTATGACAAAGATTGTATGTATATACCTTTAATGTATTCTCATTTTCTTATG
TATTTATAATGGCAATGATGATACTGATGATATTTTAAGATGATGCCAGACCAAAAGGCTTGAATTTCTG
CGTCTTTTGCCGAACGCAGTGCATGTGCAATTGTTGTTTTTTGGAATATTCAATTTTCGGACTGTCCGCT
TTGATTTCAGTTTCTTGGCTTATTCAAAAAGCAAAGTAAAGCCAAAAAAGCGAGATGGCAATACCAAATG
CGGCAAAACGGTAGTGGAAGGAAAGGGGTGCGGGGCAGCGGAAGGAAGGGTGGGGCGGGGCGTGGCGGGG
TCTGTGGCTGGGCGCGACGTCACCGACGTTGGAGCCACTCCTTTGACCATGTGTGCGTGTGTGTATTATT
CGTGTCTCGCCACTCGCCGGTTGTTTTTTTCTTTTTATGCTGCGCTCTCTCTAGCGCCATCTCGCTTACG
CATGCTCAACGCACCGCATGTTGCCGTTTCCTTTTATGCGTCATTTTGGCTCGAAATAGGCAATTATTTA
AACAAAGATTAGTCAACGAAAACGCTAAAATAAATAAGTCTACAATATGGTTACTTATTGCCATGTGTGT
GCAGCCAACGATAGCAACAAAAGCAACAACACAGGTGGCTTTCCCTCTTTCACTTTTTGTTTGCAAGCCG
CGTGCGAGCAAGACGGCACGACCGGCAAACGCAATTACGCTGACAAAGAGCAGACGAAGTTTTGGCGAAA
AACATCAAGGCGCCTGATACGAATGCATTTGCAATAACAATTGCGATATTTAATATTGTTTATGAAGCTG
TTTGACTTCAAAACACACAAAAAAAAAAATAAAACAAATTATTTGAAAGAGAATTAGGAATCGGACGCTT
ATCGTTAGGGTAACAACAAGAAATGCTTACTGAGTCACAGCCTCTGGAAAACTGCCGCAAGCCAGAGAGA
GAGAGAAAAAGAGGGAGAGCAGCTTAGACCGCATGTGCTTGTGTGTGAGGCGTCTCTCTCTTCGTCTCTG
TTGCGCAAACGCATAGACTGCACTGAAAAAATCGATTACCTATTTTTTATGAATGAATATTTGCACTATT
ACTATTCAAAACTATTAAGATAGCAATCACATTCAATAGCCAAATACTATACCACCTGAGCGATGCAACG
AAATGATCAATTTGAGCAAAAATGCTGCATATTTAGGACGGCATCATTATAGAAATGCTTCTTGCTGTGT
ACTTTTCTCTCGTCTGGCAGCTGTTTCGCCGTTATTGTTAAAACCGGCTTAAGTTAGGTGTGTTTTCTAC
GACTAGTGAATGCCCTACTAGAAGATGTGTGTTGCACAAAATGTCCCTGGAATAACCAATTTGAAGTGCA
GATAGCAGTAAACGTAAGCTAATATGAATATTATTTAACTGTAATGTTTTAATATCGCTGGACATTACTA
ATAAACCCACTATAAACACATGTACATATGTATGTTTTGGCATACAATGAGTAGTTGGGGAAAAAATGTG
TAAAAGCACCGTGACCATCACAGCATAAAGATAACCAGCTGAAGTATCGAATATGAGTAACCCCCAAATT
GAATCACATGCCGCAACTGATAGGACCCATGGAAGTACACTCTTCATGGCGATATACAAGACACACACAA
GCACGAACACCCAGTTGCGGAGGAAATTCTCCGTAAATGAAAACCCAATCGGCGAACAATTCATACCCAT
ATATGGTAAAAGTTTTGAACGCGACTTGAGAGCGGAGAGCATTGCGGCTGATAAGGTTTTAGCGCTAAGC
GGGCTTTATAAAACGGGCTGCGGGACCAGTTTTCATATCACTACCGTTTGAGTTCTTGTGCTGTGTGGAT
ACTCCTCCCGACACAAAGCCGCTCCATCAGCCAGCAGTCGTCTAATCCAGAGACCCCGGATCGGGGTACC
TACTAGTCCAGTGTGGTGGAATTCGCCACCATGGACTACAAAGACGATGACGACAAGGGCAGCGTGTCCA
AGGGCGAAGAGGACAACATGGCCATCATCAAGGAGTTCATGCGGTTCAAGGTGCACATGGAAGGCAGCGT
GAACGGCCACGAGTTCGAGATCGAGGGCGAGGGCGAAGGCAGGCCCTACGAGGGCACCCAGACCGCCAAG
CTGAAGGTGACCAAGGGCGGACCTCTGCCCTTCGCCTGGGACATCCTGAGCCCCCAGTTCATGTACGGCA
GCAAGGCCTACGTGAAGCACCCCGCCGACATCCCCGACTACCTGAAGCTGTCCTTCCCCGAGGGATTCAA
ATGGGAGCGGGTGATGAACTTCGAGGACGGCGGCGTGGTGACCGTGACCCAGGACAGCAGCCTGCAGGAC
GGCGAGTTCATCTACAAGGTGAAACTGCGGGGCACCAACTTCCCCAGCGACGGCCCCGTGATGCAGAAAA
AGACCATGGGCTGGGAGGCCAGCAGCGAGCGGATGTACCCCGAGGATGGCGCCCTGAAGGGCGAGATCAA
GCAGCGGCTGAAGCTGAAGGATGGCGGCCACTACGACGCCGAGGTGAAAACCACCTACAAGGCCAAGAAA
CCCGTGCAGCTGCCTGGCGCCTACAACGTGAACATCAAGCTGGACATCACCAGCCACAACGAGGACTACA
CCATCGTGGAGCAGTACGAGCGGGCCGAGGGCAGACACAGCACCGGCGGCATGGACGAGCTGTATAAAGG
CGGCCGCGAAGGACGCGGCAGCCTACTGACTTGCGGAGATGTCGAAGAGAACCCTGGCCCTGGTTCCGAT
ATCTCTAGAGCCACCATGGTGAGCAAGGGCGAGGAGCTGTTCACCGGGGTGGTGCCCATCCTGGTCGAGC
TGGACGGCGACGTAAACGGCCACAAGTTCAGCGTGTCCGGCGAGGGCGAGGGCGATGCCACCTACGGCAA
GCTGACCCTGAAGTTCATCTGCACCACCGGCAAGCTGCCCGTGCCCTGGCCCACCCTCGTGACCACCCTG
ACCTACGGCGTGCAGTGCTTCAGCCGCTACCCCGACCACATGAAGCAGCACGACTTCTTCAAGTCCGCCA
TGCCCGAAGGCTACGTCCAGGAGCGCACCATCTTCTTCAAGGGCGACGGCAACTACAAGACCCGCGCCGA
GGTGAAGTTCGAGGGCGACACCCTGGTGAACCGCATCGAGCTGAAGGGCATCGACTTCAAGGAGGACGGC
AACATCCTGGGGCACAAGCTGGAGTACAACTACAACAGCCACAACGTCTATATCATGGCCGACAAGCAGA
AGAACGGCATCAAGGTGAACTTCAAGATCCGCCACAACATCGAGGACGGCAGCGTGCAGCTCGCCGACCA
CTACCAGCAGAACACCCCCATCGGCGACGGCCCCGTGCTGCTGCCCGACAACCACTACCTGAGCACCCAG
TCCGCCCTGAGCAAAGACCCCAACGAGAAGCGCGATCACATGGTCCTGCTGGAGTTCGTGACCGCCGCCG
GGATCACTCTCGGCATGGACGAGCTGTACAAGCTTGAGGGCAGAGGAAGTCTTCTAACATGCGGTGACGT
GGAGGAGAATCCCGGCCCTGCTAGCGGTAGCGGCAGCGGTAGCATGACCGAGTACAAGCCCACGGTGCGC
CTCGCCACCCGCGACGACGTCCCCCGGGCCGTACGCACCCTCGCCGCCGCGTTCGCCGACTACCCCGCCA
CGCGCCACACCGTCGACCCGGACCGCCACATCGAGCGGGTCACCGAGCTGCAAGAACTCTTCCTCACGCG
CGTCGGGCTCGACATCGGCAAGGTGTGGGTCGCGGACGACGGCGCCGCGGTGGCGGTCTGGACCACGCCG
GAGAGCGTCGAAGCGGGGGCGGTGTTCGCCGAGATCGGCCCGCGCATGGCCGAGTTGAGCGGTTCCCGGC
TGGCCGCGCAGCAACAGATGGAAGGCCTCCTGGCGCCGCACCGGCCCAAGGAGCCCGCGTGGTTCCTGGC
CACCGTCGGCGTCTCGCCCGACCACCAGGGCAAGGGTCTGGGCAGCGCCGTCGTGCTCCCCGGAGTGGAG
GCGGCCGAGCGCGCCGGGGTGCCCGCCTTCCTGGAGACCTCCGCGCCCCGCAACCTCCCCTTCTACGAGC
GGCTCGGCTTCACCGTCACCGCCGACGTCGAGGTGCCCGAAGGACCGCGCACCTGGTGCATGACCCGCAA
GCCCGGTGCCTGACTCGAGGGATCCAGACATGATAAGATACATTGATGAGTTTGGACAAACCACAACTAG
AATGCAGTGAAAAAAATGCTTTATTTGTGAAATTTGTGATGCTATTGCTTTATTTGTAACCATTATAAGC
TGCAATAAACAAGTTAACAACAACAATTGCATTCATTTTATGTTTCAGGTTCAGGGGGAGGTGTGGGAGG
TTTTTTAAAGCAAGTAAAACCTCTACAAATGTGGTATGGCTGATTATGATCAGTCGACCGATGCCCTTGA
GAGCCTTCAACCCAGTCAGCTCCTTCCGGTGGGCGCGGGGCATGACTATCGTCGCCGCACTTATGACTGT
CTTCTTTATCATGCAACTCGTAGGACAGGTGCCGGCAGCGCTCTGGGTCATTTTCGGCGAGGACCGCTTT
CGCTGGAGCGCGACGATGATCGGCCTGTCGCTTGCGGTATTCGGAATCTTGCACGCCCTCGCTCAAGCCT
TCGTCACTGGTCCCGCCACCAAACGTTTCGGCGAGAAGCAGGCCATTATCGCCGGCATGGCGGCCGACGC
GCTGGGCTACGTCTTGCTGGCGTTCGCGACGCGAGGCTGGATGGCCTTCCCCATTATGATTCTTCTCGCT
TCCGGCGGCATCGGGATGCCCGCGTTGCAGGCCATGCTGTCCAGGCAGGTAGATGACGACCATCAGGGAC
AGCTTCAAGGCCAGCAAAAGGCCAGGAACCGTAAAAAGGCCGCGTTGCTGGCGTTTTTCCATAGGCTCCG
CCCCCCTGACGAGCATCACAAAAATCGACGCTCAAGTCAGAGGTGGCGAAACCCGACAGGACTATAAAGA
TACCAGGCGTTTCCCCCTGGAAGCTCCCTCGTGCGCTCTCCTGTTCCGACCCTGCCGCTTACCGGATACC
TGTCCGCCTTTCTCCCTTCGGGAAGCGTGGCGCTTTCTCATAGCTCACGCTGTAGGTATCTCAGTTCGGT
GTAGGTCGTTCGCTCCAAGCTGGGCTGTGTGCACGAACCCCCCGTTCAGCCCGACCGCTGCGCCTTATCC
GGTAACTATCGTCTTGAGTCCAACCCGGTAAGACACGACTTATCGCCACTGGCAGCAGCCACTGGTAACA
GGATTAGCAGAGCGAGGTATGTAGGCGGTGCTACAGAGTTCTTGAAGTGGTGGCCTAACTACGGCTACAC
TAGAAGGACAGTATTTGGTATCTGCGCTCTGCTGAAGCCAGTTACCTTCGGAAAAAGAGTTGGTAGCTCT
TGATCCGGCAAACAAACCACCGCTGGTAGCGGTGGTTTTTTTGTTTGCAAGCAGCAGATTACGCGCAGAA
AAAAAGGATCTCAAGAAGATCCTTTGATCTTTTCTACGGGGTCTGACGCTCAGTGGAACGAAAACTCACG
TTAAGGGATTTTGGTCATGAGATTATCAAAAAGGATCTTCACCTAGATCCTTTTAAATTAAAAATGAAGT
TTTAAATCAATCTAAAGTATATATGAGTAAACTTGGTCTGACAGTTACCAATGCTTAATCAGTGAGGCAC
CTATCTCAGCGATCTGTCTATTTCGTTCATCCATAGTTGCCTGACTCCCCGTCGTGTAGATAACTACGAT
ACGGGAGGGCTTACCATCTGGCCCCAGTGCTGCAATGATACCGCGAGACCCACGCTCACCGGCTCCAGAT
TTATCAGCAATAAACCAGCCAGCCGGAAGGGCCGAGCGCAGAAGTGGTCCTGCAACTTTATCCGCCTCCA
TCCAGTCTATTAATTGTTGCCGGGAAGCTAGAGTAAGTAGTTCGCCAGTTAATAGTTTGCGCAACGTTGT
TGCCATTGCTGCAGGCATCGTGGTGTCACGCTCGTCGTTTGGTATGGCTTCATTCAGCTCCGGTTCCCAA
CGATCAAGGCGAGTTACATGATCCCCCATGTTGTGCAAAAAAGCGGTTAGCTCCTTCGGTCCTCCGATCG
TTGTCAGAAGTAAGTTGGCCGCAGTGTTATCACTCATGGTTATGGCAGCACTGCATAATTCTCTTACTGT
CATGCCATCCGTAAGATGCTTTTCTGTGACTGGTGAGTACTCAACCAAGTCATTCTGAGAATAGTGTATG
CGGCGACCGAGTTGCTCTTGCCCGGCGTCAACACGGGATAATACCGCGCCACATAGCAGAACTTTAAAAG
TGCTCATCATTGGAAAACGTTCTTCGGGGCGAAAACTCTCAAGGATCTTACCGCTGTTGAGATCCAGTTC
GATGTAACCCACTCGTGCACCCAACTGATCTTCAGCATCTTTTACTTTCACCAGCGTTTCTGGGTGAGCA
AAAACAGGAAGGCAAAATGCCGCAAAAAAGGGAATAAGGGCGACACGGAAATGTTGAATACTCATACTCT
TCCTTTTTCAATATTATTGAAGCATTTATCAGGGTTATTGTCTCATGAGCGGATACATATTTGAATGTAT
TTAGAAAAATAAACAAATAGGGGTTCCGCGCACATTTCCCCGAAAAGTGCCACCTGACGTCTAAGAAACC
ATTATTATCATGACATTAACCTATAAAAATAGGCGTATCACGAGGCCCTTTCGTCTTCAAGAATTAATTC
TATATTCTAAAAACACAAATGATACTTCTAAAAAAAAATCATGAATGGCATCAACTCTGAATCAAATCTT
TGCAGATGCACCTACTTCTCATTTCCACTGTCACATCATTTTTCC
